>Addgene plasmid #56150 | mNeptune2-Tubulin-C-18 | addgene partial sequence | sequence record 127405 | TagRFPmKate-F1 5'-AGGCCGACAAAGAGACCTAC-3'
GCCAGATACTGCGACCTCCCTAGCAAACTGGGGCACAAACTTAATGGCATGGACGAGCTGTACAAGTCCG
GACTCAGATCTGGCAGCGGTGGAGGCAGCGCATCCGGCGGAAGCGGAAGCGTGCGTGAGTGCATCTCCAT
CCACGTTGGCCAGGCTGGTGTCCAGATTGGCAATGCCTGCTGGGAGCTCTACTGCCTGGAACACGGCATC
CAGCCCGATGGCCAGATGCCAAGTGACAAGACCATTGGGGGAGGAGATGACTCCTTCAACACCTTCTTCA
GTGAGACGGGCGCTGGCAAGCACGTGCCCCGGGCTGTGTTTGTAGACTTGGAACCCACAGTCATTGATGA
AGTTCGCACTGGCACCTACCGCCAGCTCTTCCACCCTGAGCAGCTCATCACAGGCAAGGAAGATGCTGCC
AATAACTATGCCCGAGGGCACTACACCATTGGCAAGGAGATCATTGACCTTGTGTTGGACCGAATTCGCA
AGCTGGCTGACCAGTGCACCGGTCTTCAGGGCTTCTTGGTTTTCCACAGCTTTGGTGGGGGAACTGGTTC
TGGGTTCACCTCCCTGCTCATGGAACGTCTCTCAGTTGATTATGGCAAGAAGTCCAAGCTGGAGTTCTCC
ATTTACCCAGCACCCCAGGTTTCCACAGCTGTAGTTGAGCCCTACAACTCCATCCTCACCACCCACACCA
CCCTGGAGCACTCTGATTGTGCCTTCATGGTAGACAATGAGGCCATCTATGACATCTGTCGTAGAAACCT
CGATATCGAGCGCCCAACCTACACTAACCTTAACCGCCTTATTAGCCAGATTGTGTCCTCCATCACTGCT
TCCCTGAGATTTGATGGAGCCC
