[The description below was written by a language model from this plasmid's Addgene catalogue record.]
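Description:
mNeptune2-Tubulin-C-18 is a mammalian expression plasmid built on the mNeptune2-C1 backbone (about 4.75 kb without the insert), a C1-style fusion vector in which the fluorescent protein coding sequence sits upstream of the cloning site. It is maintained as a high-copy plasmid in E. coli under kanamycin selection and carries a neomycin resistance marker that allows G418 selection of transfected mammalian cells. No feature table accompanies the record, so details such as the origin of replication and the exact polyadenylation signal are not explicitly listed, although the SV40pA reverse sequencing primer suggests an SV40 polyadenylation signal downstream of the insert.

The payload is human alpha-tubulin (TUBA1B, also known as K-ALPHA-1), expressed from the strong constitutive CMV promoter. mNeptune2, a far-red fluorescent protein recorded here with excitation at 600 nm and emission at 650 nm, is fused to the N terminus of tubulin, so the tubulin lies C-terminal to the fluorophore. The "C-18" in the name probably refers to this orientation and to the length of the linker between the two proteins, but the record does not define it, and the cloning method is listed as unknown.

When expressed, the tagged tubulin is expected to incorporate into the microtubule network, and the stated purpose of the construct is microtubule localization. It is therefore suited to use as a far-red cytoskeletal marker for fluorescence imaging of microtubules in mammalian cells, where its long-wavelength emission can be combined with green or orange reporters in multicolour experiments.
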