Addgene plasmid #56150: mNeptune2-Tubulin-C-18
Purpose: Localization: Microtubules, Excitation: 600, Emission: 650
Depositing lab: Michael Davidson. Depositing organization: Florida State University, Tallahassee.
Backbone
  Vector backbone: mNeptune2-C1
  Backbone size w/o insert (bp): 4750
  Vector type: Mammalian Expression
  Selectable markers: Neomycin (select with G418)
Growth in bacteria
  Bacterial resistance: Kanamycin, 50 μg/mL
  Growth temperature: 37°C
  Growth strain: DH5alpha
  Copy number: High Copy
Gene/Insert
  Gene/Insert name: Tubulin (alt name: NM_006082.2)
  Species: H. sapiens (human)
  Entrez Gene: TUBA1B (a.k.a. K-ALPHA-1)
  Promoter: CMV
  Tag / fusion protein: mNeptune2 (N terminal on backbone)
  Cloning method: Unknown
  Sequencing primers: 5′ CMV-F; 3′ SV40pA-R
Terms and licenses: Academic/Nonprofit Terms; Industry Terms
Depositor comments: . Excitation = 600; Emission = 650
How to cite: mNeptune2-Tubulin-C-18 was a gift from Michael Davidson (Addgene plasmid # 56150 ; http://n2t.net/addgene:56150 ; RRID:Addgene_56150)
